>Addgene plasmid #20386 | pNC829 | depositor full sequence | sequence record 9595 | Author sequence
AGCGCCCAATACGCAAACCGCCTCTCCCCGCGCGTTGGCCGATTCATTAATGCAGCTGGCACGACAGGTT
TCCCGACTGGAAAGCGGGCAGTGAGCGCAACGCAATTAATGTGAGTTAGCTCACTCATTAGGCACCCCAG
GCTTTACACTTTATGCTTCCGGCTCGTATGTTGTGTGGAATTGTGAGCGGATAACAATTTCACACAGGAA
ACAGCTATGACCATGATTACGAATTCGAGCTCTGGAGAATATACTAAGGGTACTGTTGACATTGCGAAGA
GCGACAAAGATTTTGTTATCGGCTTTATTGCTCAAAGAGACATGGGTGGAAGAGATGAAGGTTACGATTG
GTTGATTATGACACCCGGTGTGGGTTTAGATGACAAGGGAGACGCATTGGGTCAACAGTATAGAACCGTG
GATGATGTGGTCTCTACAGGATCTGACATTATTATTGTTGGAAGAGGACTATTTGCAAAGGGAAGGGATG
CTAAGGTAGAGGGTGAACGTTACAGAAAAGCAGGCTGGGAAGCATATTTGAGAAGATGCGGCCAGCAAAA
CTAAAAAACTGTATTATAAGTAAATGCATGTATACTAAACTCACAAATTAGAGCTTCAATTTAATTATAT
CAGTTATTACCCGGTACCCGGGGATCCAGTAAAGGAGAAGAACTTTTCACTGGAGTTGTCCCAATTCTTG
TTGAATTAGATGGTGATGTTAATGGGCACAAATTTTCTGTCAGTGGAGAGGGTGAAGGTGATGCAACATA
CGGAAAACTTACCCTTAAATTTATTTGCACTACTGGAAAACTACCTGTTCCATGGCCAACACTTGTCACT
ACTTTGACTTGGGGTGTTCAATGCTTTTCAAGATACCCAGATCATATGAAACGGCATGACTTTTTCAAGA
GTGCCATGCCCGAAGGTTATGTACAGGAAAGAACTATATTTTTCAAAGATGACGGGAACTACAAGACACG
TGCTGAAGTCAAGTTTGAAGGTGATACCCTTGTTAATAGAATCGAGTTAAAAGGTATTGATTTTAAAGAA
GATGGAAACATTCTTGGACACAAATTGGAATACAACTATATTTCACACAATGTATACATCACTGCAGACA
AACAAAAGAATGGAATCAAAGCTCATTTCAAAATTAGACACAACATTGAAGATGGAAGCGTTCAACTAGC
AGACCATTATCAACAAAATACTCCAATTGGCGATGGCCCTGTCCTTTTACCAGACAACCATTACCTGTCC
ACACAATCTGCCCTTTCGAAAGATCCCAACGAAAAGAGAGACCACATGGTCCTTCTTGAGTTTGTAACAG
CTGCTGGGATTACACATGGCATGGATGAACTATACAAATAGGGCGCGCCACTTCTAAATAAGCGAATTTC
TTATGATTTATGATTTTTATTATTAAATAAGTTATAAAAAAAATAAGTGTATACAAATTTTAAAGTGACT
CTTAGGTTTTAAAACGAAAATTCTTATTCTTGAGTAACTCTTTCCTGTAGGTCAGGTTGCTTTCTCAGGT
ATAGTATGAGGTCGCTCTTATTGACCACACCTCTACCGGCAGATCCGCTAGGGATAACAGGGTAATATAG
ATCTGTTTAGCTTGCCTCGTCCCCGCCGGGTCACCCGGCCAGCGACATGGAGGCCCAGAATACCCTCCTT
GACAGTCTTGACGTGCGCAGCTCAGGGGCATGATGTGACTGTCGCCCGTACATTTAGCCCATACATCCCC
ATGTATAATCATTTGCATCCATACATTTTGATGGCCGCACGGCGCGAAGCAAAAATTACGGCTCCTCGCT
GCAGACCTGCGAGCAGGGAAACGCTCCCCTCACAGACGCGTTGAATTGTCCCCACGCCGCGCCCCTGTAG
AGAAATATAAAAGGTTAGGATTTGCCACTGAGGTTCTTCTTTCATATACTTCCTTTTAAAATCTTGCTAG
GATACAGTTCTCACATCACATCCGAACATAAACAACCATGGGTAGGAGGGCTTTTGTAGAAAGAAATACG
AACGAAACGAAAATCAGCGTTGCCATCGCTTTGGACAAAGCTCCCTTACCTGAAGAGTCGAATTTTATTG
ATGAACTTATAACTTCCAAGCATACAAACCAAAAGGGAGAACAAGTAATCCAAGTAGACACGGGAATTGG
ATTCTTGGATCACATGTATCATGCACTGGCTAAACATGCAGGCTGGAGCTTACGACTTTACTCAAGAGGT
GATTTAATCATCGATGATCATCACACTGCAGAAGATACTGCTATTGCACTTGGTATTGCATTCAAGCAGG
CTATGAGTAACTTTGCCGGCGTTAAAAGATTTGGACATGCTTATTGTCCACTTGACGAAGCTCTTTCTAG
AAGCGTAGTTGACTTGTCGGGACGGCCCTATGCTGTTATCGATTTGGGATTAAAGCGTGAAAAGGTTGGG
GAATTGTCCTGTGAAATGATCCCTCACTTACTATATTCCTTTTCGGTAGCAGCTGGAATTACTTTGCATG
TTACCTGCTTATATGGTAGTAATGACCATCATCGTGCTGAAAGCGCTTTTAAATCTCTGGCTGTTGCCAT
GCGCGCGGCTACTAGTCTTACTGGAAGTTCTGAAGTCCCAAGCACGAAGGGAGTGTTGTAAAGAGTACTG
ACAATAAAAAGATTCTTGTTTTCAAGAACTTGTCATTTGTATAGTTTTTTTATATTGTAGTTGTTCTATT
TTAATCAAATGTTAGCGTGATTTATATTTTTTTTCGCCTCGACATCATCTGCCCAGATGCGAAGTTAAGT
GCGCAGAAAGTAATATCATGCGTCAATCGTATGTGAATGCTGGTCGCTATACTGCTGTCGATTCGATACT
AACGCTCGACCTGCAGGCATGAAGATGGGAATCTCGGTCGTAATGATTTCTATAATGACGAAAAAAAAAA
AATTGGAAAGAAAAAGCTTCATGGCCTTTATAAAAAGGAACTATCCAATACCTCGCCAGAACCAAGTAAC
AGTATTTTACGGGGCACAAATCAAGAACAATAAGACAGGACTGTAAAGATGGACGCATTGAACTCCAAAG
AACAACAAGAGTTCCAAAAAGTAGTGGAACAAAAGCAAATGAAGGATTTCATGCGTTTGTACTCTAATCT
GGTAGAAAGATGTTTCACAGACTGTGTCAATGACTTCACAACATCAAAGCTAACCAATAAGGAACAAACA
TGCATCATGAAGTGCTCAGAAAAGTTCTTGAAGCATAGCGAACGTGTAGGGCAGCGTTTCCAAGAACAAA
ACGCTGCCTTGGGACAAGGCTTGGGCCGATAAGGTGTACTGGCGTATATATATCTAATTATGTATCTCTG
GTGTCGACAAGCTTGGCACTGGCCGTCGTTTTACAACGTCGTGACTGGGAAAACCCTGGCGTTACCCAAC
TTAATCGCCTTGCAGCACATCCCCCTTTCGCCAGCTGGCGTAATAGCGAAGAGGCCCGCACCGATCGCCC
TTCCCAACAGTTGCGCAGCCTGAATGGCGAATGGCGCCTGATGCGGTATTTTCTCCTTACGCATCTGTGC
GGTATTTCACACCGCATA
[142 nt withheld, positions 3589-3730]
C
[141 nt withheld, positions 3732-3872]
CCTTTGACGTTGGAGTCCACGTTCTTT
[37 nt withheld, positions 3900-3936]
ACCCTATCTCGGGCTATTCTTTTGATTTATAAGGGATTTTGCCGATTTCGGCCTATTGGTTAAAAAATGA
GCTGATTTAACAAAAATTTAACGCGAATTTTAACAAAATATTAACGTTTACAATTTTATGGTGCACTCTC
AGTACAATCTGCTCTGATGCCGCATAGTTAAGCCAGCCCCGACACCCGCCAACACCCGCTGACGCGCCCT
GACGGGCTTGTCTGCTCCCGGCATCCGCTTACAGACAAGCTGTGACCGTCTCCGGGAGCTGCATGTGTCA
GAGGTTTTCACCGTCATCACCGAAACGCGCGAGACGAAAGGGCCTCGTGATACGCCTATTTTTATAGGTT
AATGTCATGATAATAATGGTTTCTTAGACGTCAGGTGGCACTTTTCGGGGAAATGTGCGCGGAACCCCTA
TTTGTTTATTTTTCTAAATACATTCAAATATGTATCCGCTCATGAGACAATAACCCTGATAAATGCTTCA
ATAATATTGAAAAAGGAAGAGTATGAGTATTCAACATTTCCGTGTCGCCCTTATTCCCTTTTTTGCGGCA
TTTTGCCTTCCTGTTTTTGCTCACCCAGAAACGCTGGTGAAAGTAAAAGATGCTGAAGATCAGTTGGGTG
CACGAGTGGGTTACATCGAACTGGATCTCAACAGCGGTAAGATCCTTGAGAGTTTTCGCCCCGAAGAACG
TTTTCCAATGATGAGCACTTTTAAAGTTCTGCTATGTGGCGCGGTATTATCCCGTATTGACGCCGGGCAA
GAGCAACTCGGTCGCCGCATACACTATTCTCAGAATGACTTGGTTGAGTACTCACCAGTCACAGAAAAGC
ATCTTACGGATGGCATGACAGTAAGAGAATTATGCAGTGCTGCCATAACCATGAGTGATAACACTGCGGC
CAACTTACTTCTGACAACGATCGGAGGACCGAAGGAGCTAACCGCTTTTTTGCACAACATGGGGGATCAT
GTAACTCGCCTTGATCGTTGGGAACCGGAGCTGAATGAAGCCATACCAAACGACGAGCGTGACACCACGA
TGCCTGTAGCAATGGCAACAACGTTGCGCAAACTATTAACTGGCGAACTACTTACTCTAGCTTCCCGGCA
ACAATTAATAGACTGGATGGAGGCGGATAAAGTTGCAGGACCACTTCTGCGCTCGGCCCTTCCGGCTGGC
TGGTTTATTGCTGATAAATCTGGAGCCGGTGAGCGTGGGTCTCGCGGTATCATTGCAGCACTGGGGCCAG
ATGGTAAGCCCTCCCGTATCGTAGTTATCTACACGACGGGGAGTCAGGCAACTATGGATGAACGAAATAG
ACAGATCGCTGAGATAGGTGCCTCACTGATTAAGCATTGGTAACTGTCAGACCAAGTTTACTCATATATA
CTTTAGATTGATTTAAAACTTCATTTTTAATTTAAAAGGATCTAGGTGAAGATCCTTTTTGATAATCTCA
TGACCAAAATCCCTTAACGTGAGTTTTCGTTCCACTGAGCGTCAGACCCCGTAGAAAAGATCAAAGGATC
TTCTTGAGATCCTTTTTTTCTGCGCGTAATCTGCTGCTTGCAAACAAAAAAACCACCGCTACCAGCGGTG
GTTTGTTTGCCGGATCAAGAGCTACCAACTCTTTTTCCGAAGGTAACTGGCTTCAGCAGAGCGCAGATAC
CAAATACTGTCCTTCTAGTGTAGCCGTAGTTAGGCCACCACTTCAAGAACTCTGTAGCACCGCCTACATA
CCTCGCTCTGCTAATCCTGTTACCAGTGGCTGCTGCCAGTGGCGATAAGTCGTGTCTTACCGGGTTGGAC
TCAAGACGATAGTTACCGGATAAGGCGCAGCGGTCGGGCTGAACGGGGGGTTCGTGCACACAGCCCAGCT
TGGAGCGAACGACCTACACCGAACTGAGATACCTACAGCGTGAGCTATGAGAAAGCGCCACGCTTCCCGA
AGGGAGAAAGGCGGACAGGTATCCGGTAAGCGGCAGGGTCGGAACAGGAGAGCGCACGAGGGAGCTTCCA
GGGGGAAACGCCTGGTATCTTTATAGTCCTGTCGGGTTTCGCCACCTCTGACTTGAGCGTCGATTTTTGT
GATGCTCGTCAGGGGGGCGGAGCCTATGGAAAAACGCCAGCAACGCGGCCTTTTTACGGTTCCTGGCCTT
TTGCTGGCCTTTTGCTCACATGTTCTTTCCTGCGTTATCCCCTGATTCTGTGGATAACCGTATTACCGCC
TTTGAGTGAGCTGATACCGCTCGCCGCAGCCGAACGACCGAGCGCAGCGAGTCAGTGAGCGAGGAAGCGG
AAG
Features (pLannotate 1.2.2; 19 found; start..end, strand, type, name):
      2..94      +  CDS            lacI (fragment): lac repressor; lacI; The lac repressor binds to the lac operator to inhibit transcription in E. coli. This inhibition can be relieved by adding lactose or isopropyl-β-D-thiogalactopyranoside (IPTG).
    107..128     +  protein_bind   CAP binding site: CAP binding activates transcription in the presence of cAMP. E. coli catabolite activator protein
    143..173     +  promoter       lac promoter: promoter for the E. coli lac operon
    181..197     +  protein_bind   lac operator: The lac repressor binds to the lac operator to inhibit transcription in E. coli. This inhibition can be relieved by adding lactose or isopropyl-β-D-thiogalactopyranoside (IPTG). lac repressor encoded by lacI
    242..564     +  CDS            URA3 (fragment): orotidine-5'-phosphate decarboxylase, required for uracil biosynthesis; S. cerevisiae URA3; yeast auxotrophic marker, counterselectable with 5-fluoroorotic acid (5-FOA)
    658..1371    +  CDS            GFP: Aequoria victoria green fluorescent protein
   1392..1579    +  terminator     ADH1 terminator: S. cerevisiae ADH1; transcription terminator for the S. cerevisiae alcohol dehydrogenase 1 (ADH1) gene
   1654..1997    +  promoter       TEF promoter: Ashbya gossypii TEF promoter
   1998..2651    +  CDS            S. pombe his5: imidazoleglycerol-phosphate dehydratase, required for histidine biosynthesis; Schizosaccharomyces pombe his5; yeast auxotrophic marker; corresponds to S. cerevisiae HIS3
   2657..2854    +  terminator     TEF terminator: Ashbya gossypii TEF terminator
   3059..3319    +  CDS            TIM9: TIM9_YEAST - Experimental evidence at protein level: Swiss-Prot protein existence level 1. Mitochondrial intermembrane chaperone that participates in the import and insertion of multi-pass transmembrane proteins into the mitochondrial inner membrane. Also required for the transfer of beta- barrel precursors from the TOM complex to the sorting and assembly machinery (SAM complex) of the outer membrane. Acts as a chaperone-like protein that protects the hydrophobic precursors from aggregation and guide them through the mitochondrial intermembrane space. Compared to TIM10, it may have a strong st
   3377..3531    +  CDS            lacZα (fragment): LacZα fragment of β-galactosidase; lacZ fragment
   3537..3588    -  misc_feature   bom (fragment): basis of mobility region from pBR322
   3607..3987    +  rep_origin     M13 ori (sequence partly withheld): M13 bacteriophage origin of replication; arrow indicates direction of (+) strand synthesis
   4063..4112    -  misc_feature   bom (fragment): basis of mobility region from pBR322
   4214..4249    -  CDS            rop (fragment): Rop protein, which maintains plasmids at low copy number; rop
   4344..4448    +  promoter       AmpR promoter: bla
   4449..5309    +  CDS            AmpR: β-lactamase; bla; confers resistance to ampicillin, carbenicillin, and related antibiotics
   5480..6068    +  rep_origin     ori: high-copy-number ColE1/pMB1/pBR322/pUC origin of replication
