[The description below was written by a language model from this plasmid's Addgene catalogue record and pLannotate feature annotations shown in this document.]
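Description:
pNC829 is a yeast reporter-cassette plasmid built on the pUC118 phagemid backbone, from a series developed to provide cyan fluorescent proteins as transcriptional reporters in Saccharomyces cerevisiae. In E. coli it is maintained at high copy through the ColE1/pUC origin and selected with ampicillin via the β-lactamase gene. The backbone also carries an M13 origin for single-stranded DNA production and the lac promoter/operator and lacZα remnants flanking the cloning region. No yeast replication origin or centromere is annotated, so the plasmid would not be expected to replicate autonomously in yeast.

The roughly 3.1 kb insert, cloned between SacI and SalI, contains a fluorescent protein coding sequence (catalogued as CFP; the automated annotation labels it as Aequorea GFP, from which CFP is derived) followed by the S. cerevisiae ADH1 terminator. Downstream is a selectable marker cassette in which S. pombe his5, which complements S. cerevisiae his3 mutations, is driven by the Ashbya gossypii TEF promoter and ended by the TEF terminator. The cassette is bracketed by a partial URA3 coding fragment on one side and sequence matching TIM9 on the other. This arrangement suggests homology arms for chromosomal integration near the URA3 locus, though the record does not state this explicitly.

The depositor's notes list the cassette as CFP with no UAS, no "X" element and no linker. No yeast promoter is annotated upstream of the reporter. This appears to be the basic, unmodified member of the family, plausibly serving as a parent or control for versions carrying regulatory sequences or destabilizing modifications, with details deferred to attachments not included here.
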