Addgene plasmid #20386: pNC829
Depositing lab: Beverly Errede. Depositing organization: University of North Carolina at Chapel Hill. Publication: A family of destabilized cyan fluorescent proteins as transcriptional reporters in S. cerevisiae. Hackett EA, Esch RK, Maleri S, Errede B. Yeast. 2006 Apr 15. 23(5):333-49. 10.1002/yea.1358 PubMed 16598699.
Backbone
  Vector backbone: pUC118
  Backbone size w/o insert (bp): 3162
  Vector type: Yeast Expression
Growth in bacteria
  Bacterial resistance: Ampicillin, 100 μg/mL
  Growth temperature: 37°C
  Growth strain: DH5alpha
  Copy number: High Copy
Gene/Insert
  Gene/Insert name: CFP
  Insert size (bp): 3087
  Cloning method: Restriction Enzyme; 5′ cloning site SacI (not destroyed); 3′ cloning site SalI (not destroyed)
  Sequencing primers: 5′ CTCTCCACTGAGAGAAAA (prim586)
Terms and licenses: Academic/Nonprofit Terms; Industry Terms: Not Available to Industry
Depositor comments: See attachments for details Cassette: CFP; UAS: N/A; X: N/A; Linker: none
How to cite: pNC829 was a gift from Beverly Errede (Addgene plasmid # 20386 ; http://n2t.net/addgene:20386 ; RRID:Addgene_20386)
