>Addgene plasmid #20386 | pNC829 | addgene partial sequence | sequence record 26503 | 20386 with prim586 (CTCTCCACTGAGAGAAAA)
AATTGGGACAACTCCAGTGAAAAGTTCTTCTCCTTTACTGGATCCCCGGGTACCGGGTAATAACTGATAT
AATTAAATTGAAGCTCTAATTTGTGAGTTTAGTATACATGCATTTACTTATAATACAGTTTTTTAGTTTT
GCTGGCCGCATCTTCTCAAATATGCTTCCCAGCCTGCTTTTCTGTAACGTTCACCCTCTACCTTAGCATC
CCTTCCCTTTGCAAATAGTCCTCTTCCAACAATAATAATGTCAGATCCTGTAGAGACCACATCATCCACG
GTTCTATACTGTTGACCCAATGCGTCTCCCTTGTCATCTAAACCCACACCGGGTGTCATAATCAACCAAT
CGTAACCTTCATCTCTTCCACCCATGTCTCTTTGAGCAATAAAGCCGATAACAAAATCTTTGTCGCTCTT
CGCAATGTCAACAGTACCCTTAGTATATTCTCCAGAGCTCGAATTCGTAATCATGTCATAGCTGTTTCCT
GTGTGAAATTGTTATCCGCTCACAATTCCACACAACATACGAGCCGGAAGCATAAAGTGTAAAGCCTGGG
GTGCCTAATGAGTGAGCTAACTCACATTAATTGCGTTGCGCTCACTGCCCGCTTTCCAGTCGGGAAACCT
GTCGTGCCAGCTGCATTAATGAATCGGCCAACGCGCGGGGAGAGGCGGTTTGCGTATTGGGCGCTCTTCC
GCTTCCTCGCTCACTGACTCGCTGCGCTCGGTCGTTCGGCTGCGGCGAGCGGTATCAGCTCACTCAAAGG
CGGTAATACGGTTATCCACAGAATCAGGGGATAACGCAGGAAAGAACATGTGAGCAAAAGGCCAGCAAAA
GGCCAGGAACCGTAAAAAGGCCGCGTTGCTGGCGTTTTTCCATAGGCTCCGCCCCCCTGACGAGCATCAC
AAAAATCGACGCTCAA
